>Addgene plasmid #82912 | pDONR223_EGFR_p.D837A | addgene full sequence | sequence record 161709 | Addgene NGS Result
GGCAGTTCCCTACTCTCGCGTTAACGCTAGCATGGATGTTTTCCCAGTCACGACGTTGTAAAACGACGGC
CAGTCTTAAGCTCGGGCCCCAAATAATGATTTTATTTTGACTGATAGTGACCTGTTCGTTGCAACAAATT
GATGAGCAATGCTTTTTTATAATGCCAACTTTGTACAAAAAAGTTGGCATGCGACCCTCGGGGACGGCCG
GGGCAGCGCTCCTGGCGCTGCTGGCTGCGCTCTGCCCGGCGAGTCGGGCTCTGGAGGAAAAGAAAGTTTG
CCAAGGCACGAGTAACAAGCTCACGCAGTTGGGCACTTTTGAAGATCATTTTCTCAGCCTCCAGAGGATG
TTCAATAACTGTGAGGTGGTCCTTGGGAATTTGGAAATTACCTATGTGCAGAGGAATTATGATCTTTCCT
TCTTAAAGACCATCCAGGAGGTGGCTGGTTATGTCCTCATTGCCCTCAACACAGTGGAGCGAATTCCTTT
GGAAAACCTGCAGATCATCAGAGGAAATATGTACTACGAAAATTCCTATGCCTTAGCAGTCTTATCTAAC
TATGATGCAAATAAAACCGGACTGAAGGAGCTGCCCATGAGAAATTTACAGGAAATCCTGCATGGCGCCG
TGCGGTTCAGCAACAACCCTGCCCTGTGCAACGTGGAGAGCATCCAGTGGCGGGACATAGTCAGCAGTGA
CTTTCTCAGCAACATGTCGATGGACTTCCAGAACCACCTGGGCAGCTGCCAAAAGTGTGATCCAAGCTGT
CCCAATGGGAGCTGCTGGGGTGCAGGAGAGGAGAACTGCCAGAAACTGACCAAAATCATCTGTGCCCAGC
AGTGCTCCGGGCGCTGCCGTGGCAAGTCCCCCAGTGACTGCTGCCACAACCAGTGTGCTGCAGGCTGCAC
AGGCCCCCGGGAGAGCGACTGCCTGGTCTGCCGCAAATTCCGAGACGAAGCCACGTGCAAGGACACCTGC
CCCCCACTCATGCTCTACAACCCCACCACGTACCAGATGGATGTGAACCCCGAGGGCAAATACAGCTTTG
GTGCCACCTGCGTGAAGAAGTGTCCCCGTAATTATGTGGTGACAGATCACGGCTCGTGCGTCCGAGCCTG
TGGGGCCGACAGCTATGAGATGGAGGAAGACGGCGTCCGCAAGTGTAAGAAGTGCGAAGGGCCTTGCCGC
AAAGTGTGTAACGGAATAGGTATTGGTGAATTTAAAGACTCACTCTCCATAAATGCTACGAATATTAAAC
ACTTCAAAAACTGCACCTCCATCAGTGGCGATCTCCACATCCTGCCGGTGGCATTTAGGGGTGACTCCTT
CACACATACTCCTCCTCTGGATCCACAGGAACTGGATATTCTGAAAACCGTAAAGGAAATCACAGGGTTT
TTGCTGATTCAGGCTTGGCCTGAAAACAGGACGGACCTCCATGCCTTTGAGAACCTAGAAATCATACGCG
GCAGGACCAAGCAACATGGTCAGTTTTCTCTTGCAGTCGTCAGCCTGAACATAACATCCTTGGGATTACG
CTCCCTCAAGGAGATAAGTGATGGAGATGTGATAATTTCAGGAAACAAAAATTTGTGCTATGCAAATACA
ATAAACTGGAAAAAACTGTTTGGGACCTCCGGTCAGAAAACCAAAATTATAAGCAACAGAGGTGAAAACA
GCTGCAAGGCCACAGGCCAGGTCTGCCATGCCTTGTGCTCCCCCGAGGGCTGCTGGGGCCCGGAGCCCAG
GGACTGCGTCTCTTGCCGGAATGTCAGCCGAGGCAGGGAATGCGTGGACAAGTGCAACCTTCTGGAGGGT
GAGCCAAGGGAGTTTGTGGAGAACTCTGAGTGCATACAGTGCCACCCAGAGTGCCTGCCTCAGGCCATGA
ACATCACCTGCACAGGACGGGGACCAGACAACTGTATCCAGTGTGCCCACTACATTGACGGCCCCCACTG
CGTCAAGACCTGCCCGGCAGGAGTCATGGGAGAAAACAACACCCTGGTCTGGAAGTACGCAGACGCCGGC
CATGTGTGCCACCTGTGCCATCCAAACTGCACCTACGGATGCACTGGGCCAGGTCTTGAAGGCTGTCCAA
CGAATGGGCCTAAGATCCCGTCCATCGCCACTGGGATGGTGGGGGCCCTCCTCTTGCTGCTGGTGGTGGC
CCTGGGGATCGGCCTCTTCATGCGAAGGCGCCACATCGTTCGGAAGCGCACGCTGCGGAGGCTGCTGCAG
GAGAGGGAGCTTGTGGAGCCTCTTACACCCAGTGGAGAAGCTCCCAACCAAGCTCTCTTGAGGATCTTGA
AGGAAACTGAATTCAAAAAGATCAAAGTGCTGGGCTCCGGTGCGTTCGGCACGGTGTATAAGGGACTCTG
GATCCCAGAAGGTGAGAAAGTTAAAATTCCCGTCGCTATCAAGGAATTAAGAGAAGCAACATCTCCGAAA
GCCAACAAGGAAATCCTCGATGAAGCCTACGTGATGGCCAGCGTGGACAACCCCCACGTGTGCCGCCTGC
TGGGCATCTGCCTCACCTCCACCGTGCAACTCATCACGCAGCTCATGCCCTTCGGCTGCCTCCTGGACTA
TGTCCGGGAACACAAAGACAATATTGGCTCCCAGTACCTGCTCAACTGGTGTGTGCAGATCGCAAAGGGC
ATGAACTACTTGGAGGACCGTCGCTTGGTGCACCGCGCCCTGGCAGCCAGGAACGTACTGGTGAAAACAC
CGCAGCATGTCAAGATCACAGATTTTGGGCTGGCCAAACTGCTGGGTGCGGAAGAGAAAGAATACCATGC
AGAAGGAGGCAAAGTGCCTATCAAGTGGATGGCATTGGAATCAATTTTACACAGAATCTATACCCACCAG
AGTGATGTCTGGAGCTACGGGGTGACCGTTTGGGAGTTGATGACCTTTGGATCCAAGCCATATGACGGAA
TCCCTGCCAGCGAGATCTCCTCCATCCTGGAGAAAGGAGAACGCCTCCCTCAGCCACCCATATGTACCAT
CGATGTCTACATGATCATGGTCAAGTGCTGGATGATAGACGCAGATAGTCGCCCAAAGTTCCGTGAGTTG
ATCATCGAATTCTCCAAAATGGCCCGAGACCCCCAGCGCTACCTTGTCATTCAGGGGGATGAAAGAATGC
ATTTGCCAAGTCCTACAGACTCCAACTTCTACCGTGCCCTGATGGATGAAGAAGACATGGACGACGTGGT
GGATGCTGACGAGTACCTCATCCCACAGCAGGGCTTCTTCAGCAGCCCCTCCACGTCACGGACTCCCCTC
CTGAGCTCTCTGAGTGCAACCAGCAACAATTCCACCGTGGCTTGCATTGATAGAAATGGGCTGCAAAGCT
GTCCCATCAAGGAAGACAGCTTCTTGCAGCGATACAGCTCAGACCCCACAGGCGCCTTGACTGAGGACAG
CATAGACGACACCTTCCTCCCAGTGCCTGAATACATAAACCAGTCCGTTCCCAAAAGGCCCGCTGGCTCT
GTGCAGAATCCTGTCTATCACAATCAGCCTCTGAACCCCGCGCCCAGCAGAGACCCACACTACCAGGACC
CCCACAGCACTGCAGTGGGCAACCCCGAGTATCTCAACACTGTCCAGCCCACCTGTGTCAACAGCACATT
CGACAGCCCTGCCCACTGGGCCCAGAAAGGCAGCCACCAAATTAGCCTGGACAACCCTGACTACCAGCAG
GACTTCTTTCCCAAGGAAGCCAAGCCAAATGGCATCTTTAAGGGCTCCACAGCTGAAAATGCAGAATACC
TAAGGGTCGCGCCACAAAGCAGTGAATTTATTGGAGCATGACCAACTTTCTTGTACAAAGTTGGCATTAT
AAGAAAGCATTGCTTATCAATTTGTTGCAACGAACAGGTCACTATCAGTCAAAATAAAATCATTATTTGC
CATCCAGCTGATATCCCCTATAGTGAGTCGTATTACATGGTCATAGCTGTTTCCTGGCAGCTCTGGCCCG
TGTCTCAAAATCTCTGATGTTACATTGCACAAGATAAAAATATATCATCATGCCTCCTCTAGACCAGCCA
GGACAGAAATGCCTCGACTTCGCTGCTACCCAAGGTTGCCGGGTGACGCACACCGTGGAAACGGATGAAG
GCACGAACCCAGTGGACATAAGCCTGTTCGGTTCGTAAGCTGTAATGCAAGTAGCGTATGCGCTCACGCA
ACTGGTCCAGAACCTTGACCGAACGCAGCGGTGGTAACGGCGCAGTGGCGGTTTTCATGGCTTGTTATGA
CTGTTTTTTTGGGGTACAGTCTATGCCTCGGGCATCCAAGCAGCAAGCGCGTTACGCCGTGGGTCGATGT
TTGATGTTATGGAGCAGCAACGATGTTACGCAGCAGGGCAGTCGCCCTAAAACAAAGTTAAACATTATGA
GGGAAGCGGTGATCGCCGAAGTATCGACTCAACTATCAGAGGTAGTTGGCGTCATCGAGCGCCATCTCGA
ACCGACGTTGCTGGCCGTACATTTGTACGGCTCCGCAGTGGATGGCGGCCTGAAGCCACACAGTGATATT
GATTTGCTGGTTACGGTGACCGTAAGGCTTGATGAAACAACGCGGCGAGCTTTGATCAACGACCTTTTGG
AAACTTCGGCTTCCCCTGGAGAGAGCGAGATTCTCCGCGCTGTAGAAGTCACCATTGTTGTGCACGACGA
CATCATTCCGTGGCGTTATCCAGCTAAGCGCGAACTGCAATTTGGAGAATGGCAGCGCAATGACATTCTT
GCAGGTATCTTCGAGCCAGCCACGATCGACATTGATCTGGCTATCTTGCTGACAAAAGCAAGAGAACATA
GCGTTGCCTTGGTAGGTCCAGCGGCGGAGGAACTCTTTGATCCGGTTCCTGAACAGGATCTATTTGAGGC
GCTAAATGAAACCTTAACGCTATGGAACTCGCCGCCCGACTGGGCTGGCGATGAGCGAAATGTAGTGCTT
ACGTTGTCCCGCATTTGGTACAGCGCAGTAACCGGCAAAATCGCGCCGAAGGATGTCGCTGCCGACTGGG
CAATGGAGCGCCTGCCGGCCCAGTATCAGCCCGTCATACTTGAAGCTAGACAGGCTTATCTTGGACAAGA
AGAAGATCGCTTGGCCTCGCGCGCAGATCAGTTGGAAGAATTTGTCCACTACGTGAAAGGCGAGATCACC
AAGGTAGTCGGCAAATAACCCTCGAGCCACCCATGACCAAAATCCCTTAACGTGAGTTACGCGTCGTTCC
ACTGAGCGTCAGACCCCGTAGAAAAGATCAAAGGATCTTCTTGAGATCCTTTTTTTCTGCGCGTAATCTG
CTGCTTGCAAACAAAAAAACCACCGCTACCAGCGGTGGTTTGTTTGCCGGATCAAGAGCTACCAACTCTT
TTTCCGAAGGTAACTGGCTTCAGCAGAGCGCAGATACCAAATACTGTTCTTCTAGTGTAGCCGTAGTTAG
GCCACCACTTCAAGAACTCTGTAGCACCGCCTACATACCTCGCTCTGCTAATCCTGTTACCAGTGGCTGC
TGCCAGTGGCGATAAGTCGTGTCTTACCGGGTTGGACTCAAGACGATAGTTACCGGATAAGGCGCAGCGG
TCGGGCTGAACGGGGGGTTCGTGCACACAGCCCAGCTTGGAGCGAACGACCTACACCGAACTGAGATACC
TACAGCGTGAGCTATGAGAAAGCGCCACGCTTCCCGAAGGGAGAAAGGCGGACAGGTATCCGGTAAGCGG
CAGGGTCGGAACAGGAGAGCGCACGAGGGAGCTTCCAGGGGGAAACGCCTGGTATCTTTATAGTCCTGTC
GGGTTTCGCCACCTCTGACTTGAGCGTCGATTTTTGTGATGCTCGTCAGGGGGGCGGAGCCTATGGAAAA
ACGCCAGCAACGCGGCCTTTTTACGGTTCCTGGCCTTTTGCTGGCCTTTTGCTCACATGTTCTTTCCTGC
GTTATCCCCTGATTCTGTGGATAACCGTATTACCGCCTTTGAGTGAGCTGATACCGCTCGCCGCAGCCGA
ACGACCGAGCGCAGCGAGTCAGTGAGCGAGGAAGCGGAAGAGCGCCCAATACGCAAACCGCCTCTCCCCG
CGCGTTGGCCGATTCATTAATGCAGCTGGCACGACAGGTTTCCCGACTGGAAAGCGGGCAGTGAGCGCAA
CGCAATTAATACGCGTACCGCTAGCCAGGAAGAGTTTGTAGAAACGCAAAAAGGCCATCCGTCAGGATGG
CCTTCTGCTTAGTTTGATGCCTGGCAGTTTATGGCGGGCGTCCTGCCCGCCACCCTCCGGGCCGTTGCTT
CACAACGTTCAAATCCGCTCCCGGCGGATTTGTCCTACTCAGGAGAGCGTTCACCGACAAACAACAGATA
AAACGAAAGGCCCAGTCTTCCGACTGAGCCTTTCGTTTTATTTGATGCCT
Features (pLannotate 1.2.2; 12 found; start..end, strand, type, name):
     38..74      -  CDS            lacZα (fragment): LacZα fragment of β-galactosidase; lacZ fragment
     91..186     +  protein_bind   attL3: mutant version of attL; recombination site for the Gateway® LR reaction LR Clonase™
    189..3821    +  CDS            EGFR: precursor of human epidermal growth factor receptor
   3823..3918    -  protein_bind   attL3: mutant version of attL; recombination site for the Gateway® LR reaction LR Clonase™
   3937..3955    -  promoter       T7 promoter: promoter for bacteriophage T7 RNA polymerase
   4145..4168    +  promoter       Pc promoter (fragment): intI1 (promoter lies within the coding sequence); class 1 integron promoter
   4344..4400    +  CDS            GmR (fragment): gentamycin acetyltransferase; aacC1; confers resistance to gentamycin
   4407..5198    +  CDS            SmR: aminoglycoside adenylyltransferase (Murphy, 1985); aadA; confers resistance to spectinomycin and streptomycin
   5291..5879    +  rep_origin     ori: high-copy-number ColE1/pMB1/pBR322/pUC origin of replication
   6062..6154    +  CDS            lacI (fragment): lac repressor; lacI; The lac repressor binds to the lac operator to inhibit transcription in E. coli. This inhibition can be relieved by adding lactose or isopropyl-β-D-thiogalactopyranoside (IPTG).
   6209..6236    -  terminator     rrnB T2 terminator: transcription terminator T2 from the E. coli rrnB gene
   6368..6411    +  terminator     rrnB T1 terminator: Escherichia coli rrnB; transcription terminator T1 from the E. coli rrnB gene
