[The description below was written by a language model from this plasmid's Addgene catalogue record and pLannotate feature annotations shown in this document.]
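Description:
pDONR223_EGFR_p.D837A is a Gateway entry clone built on the Invitrogen pDONR223 backbone, carrying the human epidermal growth factor receptor (EGFR) open reading frame with a D837A substitution. It is a bacterial propagation plasmid of about 6.4 kb, maintained at high copy in E. coli through a ColE1/pUC-type origin and selected with spectinomycin via the aadA (SmR) aminoglycoside adenylyltransferase gene. A fragment of a class 1 integron Pc promoter and a short remnant of a gentamicin resistance gene lie just upstream of this marker. Small lacZα and lacI fragments and the rrnB T1 and T2 transcription terminators are backbone remnants; the terminators help insulate the cloning region from read-through transcription.

The EGFR coding sequence (roughly 3.6 kb) is flanked on both sides by attL recombination sites in opposing orientation. The automated annotation labels both as attL3, but their function is as the pair of LR Clonase substrates that allow directional transfer of the ORF into any compatible attR-containing destination vector. The record lists no promoter for the insert, so the clone is not itself an expression construct. The only promoter near the insert is a T7 promoter downstream of the distal attL site, on the reverse strand. The depositor notes that the ORF is "closed", with a stop codon immediately after the coding sequence, so it suits native or N-terminally tagged expression rather than C-terminal fusions.

The plasmid belongs to the Target Accelerator Plasmid Collection, which is associated with high-throughput phenotyping of somatic mutations found in lung cancer. It serves as a source clone for shuttling this EGFR variant into expression vectors for functional comparison with wild-type and other mutant alleles. The record does not state the functional consequence of D837A.
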