Addgene plasmid #82912: pDONR223_EGFR_p.D837A
Purpose: Gateway Donor vector containing EGFR, part of the Target Accelerator Plasmid Collection.
Depositing lab: Jesse Boehm & Matthew Meyerson & David Root. Depositing organization: Broad Institute. Publication: High-throughput Phenotyping of Lung Cancer Somatic Mutations. Berger AH, Brooks AN, Wu X, Shrestha Y, Chouinard C, Piccioni F, Bagul M, Kamburov A, Imielinski M, Hogstrom L, Zhu C, Yang X, Pantel S, Sakai R, Watson J, Kaplan N, Campbell JD, Singh S, Root DE, Narayan R, Natoli T, Lahr DL, Tirosh I, Tamayo P, Getz G, Wong B, Doench J, Subramanian A, Golub TR, Meyerson M, Boehm JS. Cancer Cell. 2016 Aug 8;30(2):214-28. doi: 10.1016/j.ccell.2016.06.022. Epub 2016 Jul 28. PubMed 27478040.
Backbone
  Vector backbone: pDONR223
  Backbone manufacturer: Invitrogen
  Vector type: Gateway Entry vector
Growth in bacteria
  Bacterial resistance: Spectinomycin, 50 μg/mL
  Growth temperature: 37°C
  Growth strain: DH5alpha
  Copy number: High Copy
Gene/Insert
  Gene/Insert name: EGFR
  Species: H. sapiens (human)
  Mutation: D837A
  GenBank ID: NM_005228
  Entrez Gene: EGFR (a.k.a. ERBB, ERBB1, ERRP, HER1, NISBD2, NNCIS, PIG61, mENA)
  Promoter: None
  Cloning method: Gateway Cloning
  Sequencing primers: 5′ M13pUC-fwd; 3′ M13-Rev
Terms and licenses: Academic/Nonprofit Terms; Industry Terms: Not Available to Industry
Depositor comments: CLOSED (stop codon immediately follows insert)
How to cite: pDONR223_EGFR_p.D837A was a gift from Jesse Boehm & Matthew Meyerson & David Root (Addgene plasmid # 82912 ; http://n2t.net/addgene:82912 ; RRID:Addgene_82912)
