>Addgene plasmid #82912 | pDONR223_EGFR_p.D837A | depositor partial sequence | sequence record 157638 | Insert sequence
ATGCGACCCTCCGGGACGGCCGGGGCAGCGCTCCTGGCGCTGCTGGCTGCGCTCTGCCCGGCGAGTCGGG
CTCTGGAGGAAAAGAAAGTTTGCCAAGGCACGAGTAACAAGCTCACGCAGTTGGGCACTTTTGAAGATCA
TTTTCTCAGCCTCCAGAGGATGTTCAATAACTGTGAGGTGGTCCTTGGGAATTTGGAAATTACCTATGTG
CAGAGGAATTATGATCTTTCCTTCTTAAAGACCATCCAGGAGGTGGCTGGTTATGTCCTCATTGCCCTCA
ACACAGTGGAGCGAATTCCTTTGGAAAACCTGCAGATCATCAGAGGAAATATGTACTACGAAAATTCCTA
TGCCTTAGCAGTCTTATCTAACTATGATGCAAATAAAACCGGACTGAAGGAGCTGCCCATGAGAAATTTA
CAGGAAATCCTGCATGGCGCCGTGCGGTTCAGCAACAACCCTGCCCTGTGCAACGTGGAGAGCATCCAGT
GGCGGGACATAGTCAGCAGTGACTTTCTCAGCAACATGTCGATGGACTTCCAGAACCACCTGGGCAGCTG
CCAAAAGTGTGATCCAAGCTGTCCCAATGGGAGCTGCTGGGGTGCAGGAGAGGAGAACTGCCAGAAACTG
ACCAAAATCATCTGTGCCCAGCAGTGCTCCGGGCGCTGCCGTGGCAAGTCCCCCAGTGACTGCTGCCACA
ACCAGTGTGCTGCAGGCTGCACAGGCCCCCGGGAGAGCGACTGCCTGGTCTGCCGCAAATTCCGAGACGA
AGCCACGTGCAAGGACACCTGCCCCCCACTCATGCTCTACAACCCCACCACGTACCAGATGGATGTGAAC
CCCGAGGGCAAATACAGCTTTGGTGCCACCTGCGTGAAGAAGTGTCCCCGTAATTATGTGGTGACAGATC
ACGGCTCGTGCGTCCGAGCCTGTGGGGCCGACAGCTATGAGATGGAGGAAGACGGCGTCCGCAAGTGTAA
GAAGTGCGAAGGGCCTTGCCGCAAAGTGTGTAACGGAATAGGTATTGGTGAATTTAAAGACTCACTCTCC
ATAAATGCTACGAATATTAAACACTTCAAAAACTGCACCTCCATCAGTGGCGATCTCCACATCCTGCCGG
TGGCATTTAGGGGTGACTCCTTCACACATACTCCTCCTCTGGATCCACAGGAACTGGATATTCTGAAAAC
CGTAAAGGAAATCACAGGGTTTTTGCTGATTCAGGCTTGGCCTGAAAACAGGACGGACCTCCATGCCTTT
GAGAACCTAGAAATCATACGCGGCAGGACCAAGCAACATGGTCAGTTTTCTCTTGCAGTCGTCAGCCTGA
ACATAACATCCTTGGGATTACGCTCCCTCAAGGAGATAAGTGATGGAGATGTGATAATTTCAGGAAACAA
AAATTTGTGCTATGCAAATACAATAAACTGGAAAAAACTGTTTGGGACCTCCGGTCAGAAAACCAAAATT
ATAAGCAACAGAGGTGAAAACAGCTGCAAGGCCACAGGCCAGGTCTGCCATGCCTTGTGCTCCCCCGAGG
GCTGCTGGGGCCCGGAGCCCAGGGACTGCGTCTCTTGCCGGAATGTCAGCCGAGGCAGGGAATGCGTGGA
CAAGTGCAACCTTCTGGAGGGTGAGCCAAGGGAGTTTGTGGAGAACTCTGAGTGCATACAGTGCCACCCA
GAGTGCCTGCCTCAGGCCATGAACATCACCTGCACAGGACGGGGACCAGACAACTGTATCCAGTGTGCCC
ACTACATTGACGGCCCCCACTGCGTCAAGACCTGCCCGGCAGGAGTCATGGGAGAAAACAACACCCTGGT
CTGGAAGTACGCAGACGCCGGCCATGTGTGCCACCTGTGCCATCCAAACTGCACCTACGGATGCACTGGG
CCAGGTCTTGAAGGCTGTCCAACGAATGGGCCTAAGATCCCGTCCATCGCCACTGGGATGGTGGGGGCCC
TCCTCTTGCTGCTGGTGGTGGCCCTGGGGATCGGCCTCTTCATGCGAAGGCGCCACATCGTTCGGAAGCG
CACGCTGCGGAGGCTGCTGCAGGAGAGGGAGCTTGTGGAGCCTCTTACACCCAGTGGAGAAGCTCCCAAC
CAAGCTCTCTTGAGGATCTTGAAGGAAACTGAATTCAAAAAGATCAAAGTGCTGGGCTCCGGTGCGTTCG
GCACGGTGTATAAGGGACTCTGGATCCCAGAAGGTGAGAAAGTTAAAATTCCCGTCGCTATCAAGGAATT
AAGAGAAGCAACATCTCCGAAAGCCAACAAGGAAATCCTCGATGAAGCCTACGTGATGGCCAGCGTGGAC
AACCCCCACGTGTGCCGCCTGCTGGGCATCTGCCTCACCTCCACCGTGCAACTCATCACGCAGCTCATGC
CCTTCGGCTGCCTCCTGGACTATGTCCGGGAACACAAAGACAATATTGGCTCCCAGTACCTGCTCAACTG
GTGTGTGCAGATCGCAAAGGGCATGAACTACTTGGAGGACCGTCGCTTGGTGCACCGCGCCCTGGCAGCC
AGGAACGTACTGGTGAAAACACCGCAGCATGTCAAGATCACAGATTTTGGGCTGGCCAAACTGCTGGGTG
CGGAAGAGAAAGAATACCATGCAGAAGGAGGCAAAGTGCCTATCAAGTGGATGGCATTGGAATCAATTTT
ACACAGAATCTATACCCACCAGAGTGATGTCTGGAGCTACGGGGTGACCGTTTGGGAGTTGATGACCTTT
GGATCCAAGCCATATGACGGAATCCCTGCCAGCGAGATCTCCTCCATCCTGGAGAAAGGAGAACGCCTCC
CTCAGCCACCCATATGTACCATCGATGTCTACATGATCATGGTCAAGTGCTGGATGATAGACGCAGATAG
TCGCCCAAAGTTCCGTGAGTTGATCATCGAATTCTCCAAAATGGCCCGAGACCCCCAGCGCTACCTTGTC
ATTCAGGGGGATGAAAGAATGCATTTGCCAAGTCCTACAGACTCCAACTTCTACCGTGCCCTGATGGATG
AAGAAGACATGGACGACGTGGTGGATGCCGACGAGTACCTCATCCCACAGCAGGGCTTCTTCAGCAGCCC
CTCCACGTCACGGACTCCCCTCCTGAGCTCTCTGAGTGCAACCAGCAACAATTCCACCGTGGCTTGCATT
GATAGAAATGGGCTGCAAAGCTGTCCCATCAAGGAAGACAGCTTCTTGCAGCGATACAGCTCAGACCCCA
CAGGCGCCTTGACTGAGGACAGCATAGACGACACCTTCCTCCCAGTGCCTGAATACATAAACCAGTCCGT
TCCCAAAAGGCCCGCTGGCTCTGTGCAGAATCCTGTCTATCACAATCAGCCTCTGAACCCCGCGCCCAGC
AGAGACCCACACTACCAGGACCCCCACAGCACTGCAGTGGGCAACCCCGAGTATCTCAACACTGTCCAGC
CCACCTGTGTCAACAGCACATTCGACAGCCCTGCCCACTGGGCCCAGAAAGGCAGCCACCAAATTAGCCT
GGACAACCCTGACTACCAGCAGGACTTCTTTCCCAAGGAAGCCAAGCCAAATGGCATCTTTAAGGGCTCC
ACAGCTGAAAATGCAGAATACCTAAGGGTCGCGCCACAAAGCAGTGAATTTATTGGAGCATGA
